Addgene plasmid #98317: APOE_pLX307
Purpose: Lentiviral expression of APOE
Depositing lab: William Hahn & Sefi Rosenbluh. Depositing organization: Monash University. Publication: Genetic and Proteomic Interrogation of Lower Confidence Candidate Genes Reveals Signaling Networks in beta-Catenin-Active Cancers. Rosenbluh J, Mercer J, Shrestha Y, Oliver R, Tamayo P, Doench JG, Tirosh I, Piccioni F, Hartenian E, Horn H, Fagbami L, Root DE, Jaffe J, Lage K, Boehm JS, Hahn WC. Cell Syst. 2016 Sep 28;3(3):302-316.e4. doi: 10.1016/j.cels.2016.09.001. PubMed 27684187.
Backbone
  Vector backbone: pLX307
  Backbone manufacturer: David Root (Addgene plasmid # 41392)
  Vector type: Mammalian Expression, Lentiviral
  Selectable markers: Puromycin
Growth in bacteria
  Bacterial resistance: Ampicillin, 100 μg/mL
  Growth temperature: 37°C
  Growth strain: NEB Stable
  Copy number: High Copy
Gene/Insert
  Gene/Insert name: APOE
  Species: H. sapiens (human)
  Entrez Gene: APOE (a.k.a. AD2, APO-E, ApoE4, LDLCQ5, LPG)
  Promoter: E1Fa
  Tag / fusion protein: V5 (C terminal on backbone)
  Cloning method: Gateway Cloning
  Sequencing primers: 5′ TTCTTCCATTTCAGGTGTCGTGAG; 3′ GTGGATACGCTGCTTTAATGCCTT
Terms and licenses: Academic/Nonprofit Terms; Industry Terms: Not Available to Industry
How to cite: APOE_pLX307 was a gift from William Hahn & Sefi Rosenbluh (Addgene plasmid # 98317 ; http://n2t.net/addgene:98317 ; RRID:Addgene_98317)
