[The description below was written by a language model from this plasmid's Addgene catalogue record and pLannotate feature annotations shown in this document.]
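Description:
APOE_pLX307 is a third-generation-style, self-inactivating HIV-1 lentiviral expression plasmid carrying the human APOE open reading frame in the pLX307 Gateway destination backbone. It is maintained in E. coli as a high-copy plasmid through a ColE1/pUC-type origin with ampicillin resistance (AmpR under its own bla promoter). An f1 origin and remnants of a lac/lacZα cloning region with T3 and T7 promoters are also annotated in the bacterial portion of the 9,421 nt sequence.

The viral genome is transcribed in packaging cells from an RSV promoter fused to a truncated 5' LTR, followed by the Ψ packaging signal with a partial gag sequence, the Rev response element for Rev-dependent nuclear export, and a cPPT/CTS that aids nuclear import of the reverse-transcribed genome. Within the transfer cassette, an SV40 early promoter/origin drives the puromycin N-acetyltransferase gene for selecting transduced mammalian cells. The EF-1α promoter (listed as "E1Fa" in the catalogue entry) then drives constitutive expression of APOE. The coding sequence sits between attB1 and attB2 sites left by Gateway recombination and is followed immediately by the backbone-encoded V5 epitope, which the record describes as a C-terminal tag usable for antibody detection of the product. A WPRE downstream enhances transcript stability and expression. The cassette ends in a ΔU3 3' LTR, which inactivates LTR promoter activity after integration, followed by an SV40 polyadenylation signal. Short annotated fragments (U6 promoter, small t antigen, Rev, lacI) appear to be backbone remnants rather than functional units.

The stated purpose is lentiviral expression of APOE, giving stable, puromycin-selectable overexpression in mammalian cells. The associated publication concerns genetic and proteomic study of candidate genes in β-catenin-active cancers.
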