Features (pLannotate 1.2.2; 34 found; start..end, strand, type, name):
     25..91      +  CDS            small t antigen (fragment): SV40 (simian virus 40) small t antigen
     98..1276    +  promoter       EF-1α promoter: strong constitutive promoter for human elongation factor EF-1α
   1297..1314    +  protein_bind   attB1 (fragment): mutant version of attB; core recombination site for the Gateway® BP reaction BP Clonase™
   1320..2270    +  CDS            APOE (sequence withheld): APOE_HUMAN - Experimental evidence at protein level: Swiss-Prot protein existence level 1. (Microbial infection) Through its interaction with HCV envelope glycoprotein E2, participates in the attachment of HCV to HSPGs and other receptors (LDLr, VLDLr, and SR-B1) on the cell surface and to the assembly, maturation and infectivity of HCV viral particles (PubMed:25122793, PubMed:29695434). This interaction is probably promoted via the up-regulation of cellular autophagy by the virus (PubMed:29695434). From Homo sapiens (Human).
   2273..2296    -  protein_bind   attB2 (sequence partly withheld): mutant version of attB; recombination site for the Gateway® BP reaction BP Clonase™
   2304..2345    +  CDS            V5 tag: epitope tag from simian virus 5
   2361..2414    +  promoter       U6 promoter (fragment): RNA polymerase III promoter for human U6 snRNA
   2456..3044    +  misc_feature   WPRE: woodchuck hepatitis virus posttranscriptional regulatory element
   3095..3114    +  misc_feature   cPPT/CTS (fragment): central polypurine tract and central termination sequence of HIV-1
   3116..3349    +  LTR            3' LTR (ΔU3): self-inactivating 3' long terminal repeat (LTR) from HIV-1
   3427..3548    +  polyA_signal   SV40 poly(A) signal: SV40 polyadenylation signal
   3588..3723    +  rep_origin     SV40 ori: SV40 origin of replication
   3744..3762    -  promoter       T7 promoter: promoter for bacteriophage T7 RNA polymerase
   3770..3925    +  CDS            lacZα (fragment): LacZα fragment of β-galactosidase; lacZ fragment
   3930..4358    +  rep_origin     f1 ori (sequence partly withheld): f1 bacteriophage origin of replication; arrow indicates direction of (+) strand synthesis
   4411..4515    +  promoter       AmpR promoter: bla
   4516..5376    +  CDS            AmpR: β-lactamase; bla; confers resistance to ampicillin, carbenicillin, and related antibiotics
   5547..6135    +  rep_origin     ori: high-copy-number ColE1/pMB1/pBR322/pUC origin of replication
   6318..6410    +  CDS            lacI (fragment): lac repressor; lacI; The lac repressor binds to the lac operator to inhibit transcription in E. coli. This inhibition can be relieved by adding lactose or isopropyl-β-D-thiogalactopyranoside (IPTG).
   6423..6444    +  protein_bind   CAP binding site: CAP binding activates transcription in the presence of cAMP. E. coli catabolite activator protein
   6459..6489    +  promoter       lac promoter: promoter for the E. coli lac operon
   6497..6513    +  protein_bind   lac operator: The lac repressor binds to the lac operator to inhibit transcription in E. coli. This inhibition can be relieved by adding lactose or isopropyl-β-D-thiogalactopyranoside (IPTG). lac repressor encoded by lacI
   6558..6576    +  promoter       T3 promoter: promoter for bacteriophage T3 RNA polymerase
   6604..6830    +  promoter       RSV promoter: Rous sarcoma virus enhancer/promoter
   6831..7011    +  LTR            5' LTR (truncated): truncated 5' long terminal repeat (LTR) from HIV-1
   7058..7183    +  misc_feature   HIV-1 Ψ: packaging signal of human immunodeficiency virus type 1
   7167..7530    +  CDS            HIV-1 gag (fragment): gag protein from human immunodeficiency virus 1; gag
   7676..7909    +  misc_feature   RRE: The Rev response element (RRE) of HIV-1 allows for Rev-dependent mRNA export from the nucleus to the cytoplasm.
   8286..8312    +  CDS            Rev (fragment): human immunodeficiency virus 1 (HIV-1) Rev protein; rev; enhances nuclear export of unspliced and incompletely spliced viral mRNAs
   8319..8342    +  promoter       SV40 promoter (fragment): SV40 early promoter
   8343..8414    +  promoter       SV40 promoter (fragment): SV40 enhancer and early promoter
   8438..8573    +  rep_origin     SV40 ori: SV40 origin of replication
   8619..9215    +  CDS            PuroR (fragment): puromycin N-acetyltransferase; pac from Streptomyces; confers resistance to puromycin
   9264..9381    +  misc_feature   cPPT/CTS: central polypurine tract and central termination sequence of HIV-1
>Addgene plasmid #98317 | APOE_pLX307 | depositor full sequence | sequence record 191729 | APOE_pLX307 sequence 9421 bps
GGCTCGAGGCCTGCAGGTGCAAAGATGGATAAAGTTTTAAACAGAGAGGAATCTTTGCAGCTAATGGACC
TTCTAGGTCTTGAAAGGAGTGGGAATTGGCTCCGGTGCCCGTCAGTGGGCAGAGCGCACATCGCCCACAG
TCCCCGAGAAGTTGGGGGGAGGGGTCGGCAATTGAACCGGTGCCTAGAGAAGGTGGCGCGGGGTAAACTG
GGAAAGTGATGTCGTGTACTGGCTCCGCCTTTTTCCCGAGGGTGGGGGAGAACCGTATATAAGTGCAGTA
GTCGCCGTGAACGTTCTTTTTCGCAACGGGTTTGCCGCCAGAACACAGGTAAGTGCCGTGTGTGGTTCCC
GCGGGCCTGGCCTCTTTACGGGTTATGGCCCTTGCGTGCCTTGAATTACTTCCACCTGGCTGCAGTACGT
GATTCTTGATCCCGAGCTTCGGGTTGGAAGTGGGTGGGAGAGTTCGAGGCCTTGCGCTTAAGGAGCCCCT
TCGCCTCGTGCTTGAGTTGAGGCCTGGCCTGGGCGCTGGGGCCGCCGCGTGCGAATCTGGTGGCACCTTC
GCGCCTGTCTCGCTGCTTTCGATAAGTCTCTAGCCATTTAAAATTTTTGATGACCTGCTGCGACGCTTTT
TTTCTGGCAAGATAGTCTTGTAAATGCGGGCCAAGATCTGCACACTGGTATTTCGGTTTTTGGGGCCGCG
GGCGGCGACGGGGCCCGTGCGTCCCAGCGCACATGTTCGGCGAGGCGGGGCCTGCGAGCGCGGCCACCGA
GAATCGGACGGGGGTAGTCTCAAGCTGGCCGGCCTGCTCTGGTGCCTGGCCTCGCGCCGCCGTGTATCGC
CCCGCCCTGGGCGGCAAGGCTGGCCCGGTCGGCACCAGTTGCGTGAGCGGAAAGATGGCCGCTTCCCGGC
CCTGCTGCAGGGAGCTCAAAATGGAGGACGCGGCGCTCGGGAGAGCGGGCGGGTGAGTCACCCACACAAA
GGAAAAGGGCCTTTCCGTCCTCAGCCGTCGCTTCATGTGACTCCACGGAGTACCGGGCGCCGTCCAGGCA
CCTCGATTAGTTCTCGAGCTTTTGGAGTACGTCGTCTTTAGGTTGGGGGGAGGGGTTTTATGCGATGGAG
TTTCCCCACACTGAGTGGGTGGAGACTGAAGTTAGGCCAGCTTGGCACTTGATGTAATTCTCCTTGGAAT
TTGCCCTTTTTGAGTTTGGATCTTGGTTCATTCTCAAGCCTCAGACAGTGGTTCAAAGTTTTTTTCTTCC
ATTTCAGGTGTCGTGAGGCTAGCATCGATTGATCAACAAGTTTGTACAAAAAAGTTGGC
[954 nt withheld, positions 1320-2273]
CCAACTTTCTTGTACAAAGTGGTTGATATCGGTAAGCCTATCCCTAACCCTCTCCTCGGTCTCGATTCTA
CGTAGTAATGAACTAGTCCGTAACTTGAAAGTATTTCGATTTCTTGGCTTTATATATCTTGTGGAAAGGA
CGACCGCTGGAATAGTACATGGGCTAGACGCGTTAAGTCGACAATCAACCTCTGGATTACAAAATTTGTG
AAAGATTGACTGGTATTCTTAACTATGTTGCTCCTTTTACGCTATGTGGATACGCTGCTTTAATGCCTTT
GTATCATGCTATTGCTTCCCGTATGGCTTTCATTTTCTCCTCCTTGTATAAATCCTGGTTGCTGTCTCTT
TATGAGGAGTTGTGGCCCGTTGTCAGGCAACGTGGCGTGGTGTGCACTGTGTTTGCTGACGCAACCCCCA
CTGGTTGGGGCATTGCCACCACCTGTCAGCTCCTTTCCGGGACTTTCGCTTTCCCCCTCCCTATTGCCAC
GGCGGAACTCATCGCCGCCTGCCTTGCCCGCTGCTGGACAGGGGCTCGGCTGTTGGGCACTGACAATTCC
GTGGTGTTGTCGGGGAAATCATCGTCCTTTCCTTGGCTGCTCGCCTGTGTTGCCACCTGGATTCTGCGCG
GGACGTCCTTCTGCTACGTCCCTTCGGCCCTCAATCCAGCGGACCTTCCTTCCCGCGGCCTGCTGCCGGC
TCTGCGGCCTCTTCCGCGTCTTCGCCTTCGCCCTCAGACGAGTCGGATCTCCCTTTGGGCCGCCTCCCCG
CGTCGACTTTAAGACCAATGACTTACAAGGCAGCTGTAGATCTTAGCCACTTTTTAAAAGAAAAGGGGGG
ACTGGAAGGGCTAATTCACTCCCAACGAAGACAAGATCTGCTTTTTGCTTGTACTGGGTCTCTCTGGTTA
GACCAGATCTGAGCCTGGGAGCTCTCTGGCTAACTAGGGAACCCACTGCTTAAGCCTCAATAAAGCTTGC
CTTGAGTGCTTCAAGTAGTGTGTGCCCGTCTGTTGTGTGACTCTGGTAACTAGAGATCCCTCAGACCCTT
TTAGTCAGTGTGGAAAATCTCTAGCAGTACGTATAGTAGTTCATGTCATCTTATTATTCAGTATTTATAA
CTTGCAAAGAAATGAATATCAGAGAGTGAGAGGAACTTGTTTATTGCAGCTTATAATGGTTACAAATAAA
GCAATAGCATCACAAATTTCACAAATAAAGCATTTTTTTCACTGCATTCTAGTTGTGGTTTGTCCAAACT
CATCAATGTATCTTATCATGTCTGGCTCTAGCTATCCCGCCCCTAACTCCGCCCATCCCGCCCCTAACTC
CGCCCAGTTCCGCCCATTCTCCGCCCCATGGCTGACTAATTTTTTTTATTTATGCAGAGGCCGAGGCCGC
CTCGGCCTCTGAGCTATTCCAGAAGTAGTGAGGAGGCTTTTTTGGAGGCCTAGGGACGTACCCAATTCGC
CCTATAGTGAGTCGTATTACGCGCGCTCACTGGCCGTCGTTTTACAACGTCGTGACTGGGAAAACCCTGG
CGTTACCCAACTTAATCGCCTTGCAGCACATCCCCCTTTCGCCAGCTGGCGTAATAGCGAAGAGGCCCGC
ACCGATCGCCCTTCCCAACAGTTGCGCAGCCTGAATGGCGAATGGG
[124 nt withheld, positions 3930-4053]
C
[91 nt withheld, positions 4055-4145]
A
[49 nt withheld, positions 4147-4195]
CCTTTGACGTTGGAGTCCACGTTCTTT
[37 nt withheld, positions 4223-4259]
ACCCTATCTCGGTCTATTCTTTTGATTTATAAGGGATTTTGCCGATTTCGGCCTATTGGTTAAAAAATGA
GCTGATTTAACAAAAATTTAACGCGAATTTTAACAAAATATTAACGCTTACAATTTAGGTGGCACTTTTC
GGGGAAATGTGCGCGGAACCCCTATTTGTTTATTTTTCTAAATACATTCAAATATGTATCCGCTCATGAG
ACAATAACCCTGATAAATGCTTCAATAATATTGAAAAAGGAAGAGTATGAGTATTCAACATTTCCGTGTC
GCCCTTATTCCCTTTTTTGCGGCATTTTGCCTTCCTGTTTTTGCTCACCCAGAAACGCTGGTGAAAGTAA
AAGATGCTGAAGATCAGTTGGGTGCACGAGTGGGTTACATCGAACTGGATCTCAACAGCGGTAAGATCCT
TGAGAGTTTTCGCCCCGAAGAACGTTTTCCAATGATGAGCACTTTTAAAGTTCTGCTATGTGGCGCGGTA
TTATCCCGTATTGACGCCGGGCAAGAGCAACTCGGTCGCCGCATACACTATTCTCAGAATGACTTGGTTG
AGTACTCACCAGTCACAGAAAAGCATCTTACGGATGGCATGACAGTAAGAGAATTATGCAGTGCTGCCAT
AACCATGAGTGATAACACTGCGGCCAACTTACTTCTGACAACGATCGGAGGACCGAAGGAGCTAACCGCT
TTTTTGCACAACATGGGGGATCATGTAACTCGCCTTGATCGTTGGGAACCGGAGCTGAATGAAGCCATAC
CAAACGACGAGCGTGACACCACGATGCCTGTAGCAATGGCAACAACGTTGCGCAAACTATTAACTGGCGA
ACTACTTACTCTAGCTTCCCGGCAACAATTAATAGACTGGATGGAGGCGGATAAAGTTGCAGGACCACTT
CTGCGCTCGGCCCTTCCGGCTGGCTGGTTTATTGCTGATAAATCTGGAGCCGGTGAGCGTGGGTCTCGCG
GTATCATTGCAGCACTGGGGCCAGATGGTAAGCCCTCCCGTATCGTAGTTATCTACACGACGGGGAGTCA
GGCAACTATGGATGAACGAAATAGACAGATCGCTGAGATAGGTGCCTCACTGATTAAGCATTGGTAACTG
TCAGACCAAGTTTACTCATATATACTTTAGATTGATTTAAAACTTCATTTTTAATTTAAAAGGATCTAGG
TGAAGATCCTTTTTGATAATCTCATGACCAAAATCCCTTAACGTGAGTTTTCGTTCCACTGAGCGTCAGA
CCCCGTAGAAAAGATCAAAGGATCTTCTTGAGATCCTTTTTTTCTGCGCGTAATCTGCTGCTTGCAAACA
AAAAAACCACCGCTACCAGCGGTGGTTTGTTTGCCGGATCAAGAGCTACCAACTCTTTTTCCGAAGGTAA
CTGGCTTCAGCAGAGCGCAGATACCAAATACTGTTCTTCTAGTGTAGCCGTAGTTAGGCCACCACTTCAA
GAACTCTGTAGCACCGCCTACATACCTCGCTCTGCTAATCCTGTTACCAGTGGCTGCTGCCAGTGGCGAT
AAGTCGTGTCTTACCGGGTTGGACTCAAGACGATAGTTACCGGATAAGGCGCAGCGGTCGGGCTGAACGG
GGGGTTCGTGCACACAGCCCAGCTTGGAGCGAACGACCTACACCGAACTGAGATACCTACAGCGTGAGCT
ATGAGAAAGCGCCACGCTTCCCGAAGGGAGAAAGGCGGACAGGTATCCGGTAAGCGGCAGGGTCGGAACA
GGAGAGCGCACGAGGGAGCTTCCAGGGGGAAACGCCTGGTATCTTTATAGTCCTGTCGGGTTTCGCCACC
TCTGACTTGAGCGTCGATTTTTGTGATGCTCGTCAGGGGGGCGGAGCCTATGGAAAAACGCCAGCAACGC
GGCCTTTTTACGGTTCCTGGCCTTTTGCTGGCCTTTTGCTCACATGTTCTTTCCTGCGTTATCCCCTGAT
TCTGTGGATAACCGTATTACCGCCTTTGAGTGAGCTGATACCGCTCGCCGCAGCCGAACGACCGAGCGCA
GCGAGTCAGTGAGCGAGGAAGCGGAAGAGCGCCCAATACGCAAACCGCCTCTCCCCGCGCGTTGGCCGAT
TCATTAATGCAGCTGGCACGACAGGTTTCCCGACTGGAAAGCGGGCAGTGAGCGCAACGCAATTAATGTG
AGTTAGCTCACTCATTAGGCACCCCAGGCTTTACACTTTATGCTTCCGGCTCGTATGTTGTGTGGAATTG
TGAGCGGATAACAATTTCACACAGGAAACAGCTATGACCATGATTACGCCAAGCGCGCAATTAACCCTCA
CTAAAGGGAACAAAAGCTGGAGCTGCAAGCTTAATGTAGTCTTATGCAATACTCTTGTAGTCTTGCAACA
TGGTAACGATGAGTTAGCAACATGCCTTACAAGGAGAGAAAAAGCACCGTGCATGCCGATTGGTGGAAGT
AAGGTGGTACGATCGTGCCTTATTAGGAAGGCAACAGACGGGTCTGACATGGATTGGACGAACCACTGAA
TTGCCGCATTGCAGAGATATTGTATTTAAGTGCCTAGCTCGATACATAAACGGGTCTCTCTGGTTAGACC
AGATCTGAGCCTGGGAGCTCTCTGGCTAACTAGGGAACCCACTGCTTAAGCCTCAATAAAGCTTGCCTTG
AGTGCTTCAAGTAGTGTGTGCCCGTCTGTTGTGTGACTCTGGTAACTAGAGATCCCTCAGACCCTTTTAG
TCAGTGTGGAAAATCTCTAGCAGTGGCGCCCGAACAGGGACTTGAAAGCGAAAGGGAAACCAGAGGAGCT
CTCTCGACGCAGGACTCGGCTTGCTGAAGCGCGCACGGCAAGAGGCGAGGGGCGGCGACTGGTGAGTACG
CCAAAAATTTTGACTAGCGGAGGCTAGAAGGAGAGAGATGGGTGCGAGAGCGTCAGTATTAAGCGGGGGA
GAATTAGATCGCGATGGGAAAAAATTCGGTTAAGGCCAGGGGGAAAGAAAAAATATAAATTAAAACATAT
AGTATGGGCAAGCAGGGAGCTAGAACGATTCGCAGTTAATCCTGGCCTGTTAGAAACATCAGAAGGCTGT
AGACAAATACTGGGACAGCTACAACCATCCCTTCAGACAGGATCAGAAGAACTTAGATCATTATATAATA
CAGTAGCAACCCTCTATTGTGTGCATCAAAGGATAGAGATAAAAGACACCAAGGAAGCTTTAGACAAGAT
AGAGGAAGAGCAAAACAAAAGTAAGACCACCGCACAGCAAGCGGCCGCTGATCTTCAGACCTGGAGGAGG
AGATATGAGGGACAATTGGAGAAGTGAATTATATAAATATAAAGTAGTAAAAATTGAACCATTAGGAGTA
GCACCCACCAAGGCAAAGAGAAGAGTGGTGCAGAGAGAAAAAAGAGCAGTGGGAATAGGAGCTTTGTTCC
TTGGGTTCTTGGGAGCAGCAGGAAGCACTATGGGCGCAGCGTCAATGACGCTGACGGTACAGGCCAGACA
ATTATTGTCTGGTATAGTGCAGCAGCAGAACAATTTGCTGAGGGCTATTGAGGCGCAACAGCATCTGTTG
CAACTCACAGTCTGGGGCATCAAGCAGCTCCAGGCAAGAATCCTGGCTGTGGAAAGATACCTAAAGGATC
AACAGCTCCTGGGGATTTGGGGTTGCTCTGGAAAACTCATTTGCACCACTGCTGTGCCTTGGAATGCTAG
TTGGAGTAATAAATCTCTGGAACAGATTTGGAATCACACGACCTGGATGGAGTGGGACAGAGAAATTAAC
AATTACACAAGCTTAATACACTCCTTAATTGAAGAATCGCAAAACCAGCAAGAAAAGAATGAACAAGAAT
TATTGGAATTAGATAAATGGGCAAGTTTGTGGAATTGGTTTAACATAACAAATTGGCTGTGGTATATAAA
ATTATTCATAATGATAGTAGGAGGCTTGGTAGGTTTAAGAATAGTTTTTGCTGTACTTTCTATAGTGAAT
AGAGTTAGGCAGGGATATTCACCATTATCGTTTCAGACCCACCTCCCAACCCCGAGGGGACCCATGCATT
GCATCTCAATTAGTCAGCAACCAGGTGTGGAAAGTCCCCAGGCTCCCCAGCAGGCAGAAGTATGCAAAGC
ATGCGTCTCAATTAGTCAGCAACCATAGTCCCGCCCCTAACTCCGCCCATCCCGCCCCTAACTCCGCCCA
GTTCCGCCCATTCTCCGCCCCATGGCTGACTAATTTTTTTTATTTATGCAGAGGCCGAGGCCGCCTCGGC
CTCTGAGCTATTCCAGAAGTAGTGAGGAGGCTTTTTTGGAGGCCTAGGCTTTTGCAAAAAGCTTTCTAGA
GGTACCACCGGAGCTTACCATGACCGAGTACAAGCCCACGGTGCGCCTCGCCACCCGCGACGACGTCCCC
AGGGCCGTACGCACCCTCGCCGCCGCGTTCGCCGACTACCCCGCCACGCGCCACACCGTCGATCCGGACC
GCCACATCGAGCGGGTCACCGAGCTGCAAGAACTCTTCCTCACGCGCGTCGGGCTCGACATCGGCAAGGT
GTGGGTCGCGGACGACGGCGCCGCCGTGGCGGTCTGGACCACGCCGGAGAGCGTCGAAGCGGGGGCGGTG
TTCGCCGAGATCGGCCCGCGCATGGCCGAGTTGAGCGGTTCCCGGCTGGCCGCGCAGCAACAGATGGAAG
GCCTCCTGGCGCCGCACCGGCCCAAGGAGCCCGCGTGGTTCCTGGCCACCGTCGGCGTCTCGCCCGACCA
CCAGGGCAAGGGTCTGGGCAGCGCCGTCGTGCTCCCCGGAGTGGAGGCGGCCGAGCGCGCCGGGGTGCCC
GCCTTCCTGGAGACCTCCGCGCCCCGCAACCTCCCCTTCTACGAGCGGCTCGGCTTCACCGTCACCGCCG
ACGTCGAGGTGCCCGAAGGACCGCGCACCTGGTGCATGACCCGCAAGCCCGGTGCCAGTTAACGAATTCT
AGATCTTGAGACAAATGGCAGTATTCATCCACAATTTTAAAAGAAAAGGGGGGATTGGGGGGTACAGTGC
AGGGGAAAGAATAGTAGACATAATAGCAACAGACATACAAACTAAAGAATTACAAAAACAAATTACAAAA
ATTCAAAATTTTCGGGTTTATTACAGGGACAGCAGAGATCCACTTTGGCGCC
