>Addgene plasmid #98317 | APOE_pLX307 | addgene partial sequence | sequence record 190351 | Addgene Partial NGS Result
[294 nt withheld, positions 1-294]
CCAACTTTCTTGTACAAAGTGGTTGATATCGGTAAGCCTATCCCTAACCCTCTCCTCGGTCTCGATTCTA
CGTAGTAATGAACTAGTCCGTAACTTGAAAGTATTTCGATTTCTTGGCTTTATATATCTTGTGGAAAGGA
CGACCGCTGGAATAGTACATGGGCTAGACGCGTTAAGTCGACAATCAACCTCTGGATTACAAAATTTGTG
AAAGATTGACTGGTATTCTTAACTATGTTGCTCCTTTTACGCTATGTGGATACGCTGCTTTAATGCCTTT
GTATCATGCTATTGCTTCCCGTATGGCTTTCATTTTCTCCTCCTTGTATAAATCCTGGTTGCTGTCTCTT
TATGAGGAGTTGTGGCCCGTTGTCAGGCAACGTGGCGTGGTGTGCACTGTGTTTGCTGACGCAACCCCCA
CTGGTTGGGGCATTGCCACCACCTGTCAGCTCCTTTCCGGGACTTTCGCTTTCCCCCTCCCTATTGCCAC
GGCGGAACTCATCGCCGCCTGCCTTGCCCGCTGCTGGACAGGGGCTCGGCTGTTGGGCACTGACAATTCC
GTGGTGTTGTCGGGGAAATCATCGTCCTTTCCTTGGCTGCTCGCCTGTGTTGCCACCTGGATTCTGCGCG
GGACGTCCTTCTGCTACGTCCCTTCGGCCCTCAATCCAGCGGACCTTCCTTCCCGCGGCCTGCTGCCGGC
TCTGCGGCCTCTTCCGCGTCTTCGCCTTCGCCCTCAGACGAGTCGGATCTCCCTTTGGGCCGCCTCCCCG
CGTCGACTTTAAGACCAATGACTTACAAGGCAGCTGTAGATCTTAGCCACTTTTTAAAAGAAAAGGGGGG
ACTGGAAGGGCTAATTCACTCCCAACGAAGACAAGATCTGCTTTTTGCTTGTACTGGGTCTCTCTGGTTA
GACCAGATCTGAGCCTGGGAGCTCTCTGGCTAACTAGGGAACCCACTGCTTAAGCCTCAATAAAGCTTGC
CTTGAGTGCTTCAAGTAGTGTGTGCCCGTCTGTTGTGTGACTCTGGTAACTAGAGATCCCTCAGACCCTT
TTAGTCAGTGTGGAAAATCTCTAGCAGTACGTATAGTAGTTCATGTCATCTTATTATTCAGTATTTATAA
CTTGCAAAGAAATGAATATCAGAGAGTGAGAGGAACTTGTTTATTGCAGCTTATAATGGTTACAAATAAA
GCAATAGCATCACAAATTTCACAAATAAAGCATTTTTTTCACTGCATTCTAGTTGTGGTTTGTCCAAACT
CATCAATGTATCTTATCATGTCTGGCTCTAGCTATCCCGCCCCTAACTCCGCCCATCCCGCCCCTAACTC
CGCCCAGTTCCGCCCATTCTCCGCCCCATGGCTGACTAATTTTTTTTATTTATGCAGAGGCCGAGGCCGC
CTCGGCCTCTGAGCTATTCCAGAAGTAGTGAGGAGGCTTTTTTGGAGGCCTAGGGACGTACCCAATTCGC
CCTATAGTGAGTCGTATTACGCGCGCTCACTGGCCGTCGTTTTACAACGTCGTGACTGGGAAAACCCTGG
CGTTACCCAACTTAATCGCCTTGCAGCACATCCCCCTTTCGCCAGCTGGCGTAATAGCGAAGAGGCCCGC
ACCGATCGCCCTTCCCAACAGTTGCGCAGCCTGAATGGCGAATGGG
[124 nt withheld, positions 1951-2074]
C
[91 nt withheld, positions 2076-2166]
A
[49 nt withheld, positions 2168-2216]
CCTTTGACGTTGGAGTCCACGTTCTTT
[37 nt withheld, positions 2244-2280]
ACCCTATCTCGGTCTATTCTTTTGATTTATAAGGGATTTTGCCGATTTCGGCCTATTGGTTAAAAAATGA
GCTGATTTAACAAAAATTTAACGCGAATTTTAACAAAATATTAACGCTTACAATTTAGGTGGCACTTTTC
GGGGAAATGTGCGCGGAACCCCTATTTGTTTATTTTTCTAAATACATTCAAATATGTATCCGCTCATGAG
ACAATAACCCTGATAAATGCTTCAATAATATTGAAAAAGGAAGAGTATGAGTATTCAACATTTCCGTGTC
GCCCTTATTCCCTTTTTTGCGGCATTTTGCCTTCCTGTTTTTGCTCACCCAGAAACGCTGGTGAAAGTAA
AAGATGCTGAAGATCAGTTGGGTGCACGAGTGGGTTACATCGAACTGGATCTCAACAGCGGTAAGATCCT
TGAGAGTTTTCGCCCCGAAGAACGTTTTCCAATGATGAGCACTTTTAAAGTTCTGCTATGTGGCGCGGTA
TTATCCCGTATTGACGCCGGGCAAGAGCAACTCGGTCGCCGCATACACTATTCTCAGAATGACTTGGTTG
AGTACTCACCAGTCACAGAAAAGCATCTTACGGATGGCATGACAGTAAGAGAATTATGCAGTGCTGCCAT
AACCATGAGTGATAACACTGCGGCCAACTTACTTCTGACAACGATCGGAGGACCGAAGGAGCTAACCGCT
TTTTTGCACAACATGGGGGATCATGTAACTCGCCTTGATCGTTGGGAACCGGAGCTGAATGAAGCCATAC
CAAACGACGAGCGTGACACCACGATGCCTGTAGCAATGGCAACAACGTTGCGCAAACTATTAACTGGCGA
ACTACTTACTCTAGCTTCCCGGCAACAATTAATAGACTGGATGGAGGCGGATAAAGTTGCAGGACCACTT
CTGCGCTCGGCCCTTCCGGCTGGCTGGTTTATTGCTGATAAATCTGGAGCCGGTGAGCGTGGGTCTCGCG
GTATCATTGCAGCACTGGGGCCAGATGGTAAGCCCTCCCGTATCGTAGTTATCTACACGACGGGGAGTCA
GGCAACTATGGATGAACGAAATAGACAGATCGCTGAGATAGGTGCCTCACTGATTAAGCATTGGTAACTG
TCAGACCAAGTTTACTCATATATACTTTAGATTGATTTAAAACTTCATTTTTAATTTAAAAGGATCTAGG
TGAAGATCCTTTTTGATAATCTCATGACCAAAATCCCTTAACGTGAGTTTTCGTTCCACTGAGCGTCAGA
CCCCGTAGAAAAGATCAAAGGATCTTCTTGAGATCCTTTTTTTCTGCGCGTAATCTGCTGCTTGCAAACA
AAAAAACCACCGCTACCAGCGGTGGTTTGTTTGCCGGATCAAGAGCTACCAACTCTTTTTCCGAAGGTAA
CTGGCTTCAGCAGAGCGCAGATACCAAATACTGTTCTTCTAGTGTAGCCGTAGTTAGGCCACCACTTCAA
GAACTCTGTAGCACCGCCTACATACCTCGCTCTGCTAATCCTGTTACCAGTGGCTGCTGCCAGTGGCGAT
AAGTCGTGTCTTACCGGGTTGGACTCAAGACGATAGTTACCGGATAAGGCGCAGCGGTCGGGCTGAACGG
GGGGTTCGTGCACACAGCCCAGCTTGGAGCGAACGACCTACACCGAACTGAGATACCTACAGCGTGAGCT
ATGAGAAAGCGCCACGCTTCCCGAAGGGAGAAAGGCGGACAGGTATCCGGTAAGCGGCAGGGTCGGAACA
GGAGAGCGCACGAGGGAGCTTCCAGGGGGAAACGCCTGGTATCTTTATAGTCCTGTCGGGTTTCGCCACC
TCTGACTTGAGCGTCGATTTTTGTGATGCTCGTCAGGGGGGCGGAGCCTATGGAAAAACGCCAGCAACGC
GGCCTTTTTACGGTTCCTGGCCTTTTGCTGGCCTTTTGCTCACATGTTCTTTCCTGCGTTATCCCCTGAT
TCTGTGGATAACCGTATTACCGCCTTTGAGTGAGCTGATACCGCTCGCCGCAGCCGAACGACCGAGCGCA
GCGAGTCAGTGAGCGAGGAAGCGGAAGAGCGCCCAATACGCAAACCGCCTCTCCCCGCGCGTTGGCCGAT
TCATTAATGCAGCTGGCACGACAGGTTTCCCGACTGGAAAGCGGGCAGTGAGCGCAACGCAATTAATGTG
AGTTAGCTCACTCATTAGGCACCCCAGGCTTTACACTTTATGCTTCCGGCTCGTATGTTGTGTGGAATTG
TGAGCGGATAACAATTTCACACAGGAAACAGCTATGACCATGATTACGCCAAGCGCGCAATTAACCCTCA
CTAAAGGGAACAAAAGCTGGAGCTGCAAGCTTAATGTAGTCTTATGCAATACTCTTGTAGTCTTGCAACA
TGGTAACGATGAGTTAGCAACATGCCTTACAAGGAGAGAAAAAGCACCGTGCATGCCGATTGGTGGAAGT
AAGGTGGTACGATCGTGCCTTATTAGGAAGGCAACAGACGGGTCTGACATGGATTGGACGAACCACTGAA
TTGCCGCATTGCAGAGATATTGTATTTAAGTGCCTAGCTCGATACATAAACGGGTCTCTCTGGTTAGACC
AGATCTGAGCCTGGGAGCTCTCTGGCTAACTAGGGAACCCACTGCTTAAGCCTCAATAAAGCTTGCCTTG
AGTGCTTCAAGTAGTGTGTGCCCGTCTGTTGTGTGACTCTGGTAACTAGAGATCCCTCAGACCCTTTTAG
TCAGTGTGGAAAATCTCTAGCAGTGGCGCCCGAACAGGGACTTGAAAGCGAAAGGGAAACCAGAGGAGCT
CTCTCGACGCAGGACTCGGCTTGCTGAAGCGCGCACGGCAAGAGGCGAGGGGCGGCGACTGGTGAGTACG
CCAAAAATTTTGACTAGCGGAGGCTAGAAGGAGAGAGATGGGTGCGAGAGCGTCAGTATTAAGCGGGGGA
GAATTAGATCGCGATGGGAAAAAATTCGGTTAAGGCCAGGGGGAAAGAAAAAATATAAATTAAAACATAT
AGTATGGGCAAGCAGGGAGCTAGAACGATTCGCAGTTAATCCTGGCCTGTTAGAAACATCAGAAGGCTGT
AGACAAATACTGGGACAGCTACAACCATCCCTTCAGACAGGATCAGAAGAACTTAGATCATTATATAATA
CAGTAGCAACCCTCTATTGTGTGCATCAAAGGATAGAGATAAAAGACACCAAGGAAGCTTTAGACAAGAT
AGAGGAAGAGCAAAACAAAAGTAAGACCACCGCACAGCAAGCGGCCGCTGATCTTCAGACCTGGAGGAGG
AGATATGAGGGACAATTGGAGAAGTGAATTATATAAATATAAAGTAGTAAAAATTGAACCATTAGGAGTA
GCACCCACCAAGGCAAAGAGAAGAGTGGTGCAGAGAGAAAAAAGAGCAGTGGGAATAGGAGCTTTGTTCC
TTGGGTTCTTGGGAGCAGCAGGAAGCACTATGGGCGCAGCGTCAATGACGCTGACGGTACAGGCCAGACA
ATTATTGTCTGGTATAGTGCAGCAGCAGAACAATTTGCTGAGGGCTATTGAGGCGCAACAGCATCTGTTG
CAACTCACAGTCTGGGGCATCAAGCAGCTCCAGGCAAGAATCCTGGCTGTGGAAAGATACCTAAAGGATC
AACAGCTCCTGGGGATTTGGGGTTGCTCTGGAAAACTCATTTGCACCACTGCTGTGCCTTGGAATGCTAG
TTGGAGTAATAAATCTCTGGAACAGATTTGGAATCACACGACCTGGATGGAGTGGGACAGAGAAATTAAC
AATTACACAAGCTTAATACACTCCTTAATTGAAGAATCGCAAAACCAGCAAGAAAAGAATGAACAAGAAT
TATTGGAATTAGATAAATGGGCAAGTTTGTGGAATTGGTTTAACATAACAAATTGGCTGTGGTATATAAA
ATTATTCATAATGATAGTAGGAGGCTTGGTAGGTTTAAGAATAGTTTTTGCTGTACTTTCTATAGTGAAT
AGAGTTAGGCAGGGATATTCACCATTATCGTTTCAGACCCACCTCCCAACCCCGAGGGGACCCATGCATT
GCATCTCAATTAGTCAGCAACCAGGTGTGGAAAGTCCCCAGGCTCCCCAGCAGGCAGAAGTATGCAAAGC
ATGCGTCTCAATTAGTCAGCAACCATAGTCCCGCCCCTAACTCCGCCCATCCCGCCCCTAACTCCGCCCA
GTTCCGCCCATTCTCCGCCCCATGGCTGACTAATTTTTTTTATTTATGCAGAGGCCGAGGCCGCCTCGGC
CTCTGAGCTATTCCAGAAGTAGTGAGGAGGCTTTTTTGGAGGCCTAGGCTTTTGCAAAAAGCTTTCTAGA
GGTACCACCGGAGCTTACCATGACCGAGTACAAGCCCACGGTGCGCCTCGCCACCCGCGACGACGTCCCC
AGGGCCGTACGCACCCTCGCCGCCGCGTTCGCCGACTACCCCGCCACGCGCCACACCGTCGATCCGGACC
GCCACATCGAGCGGGTCACCGAGCTGCAAGAACTCTTCCTCACGCGCGTCGGGCTCGACATCGGCAAGGT
GTGGGTCGCGGACGACGGCGCCGCCGTGGCGGTCTGGACCACGCCGGAGAGCGTCGAAGCGGGGGCGGTG
TTCGCCGAGATCGGCCCGCGCATGGCCGAGTTGAGCGGTTCCCGGCTGGCCGCGCAGCAACAGATGGAAG
GCCTCCTGGCGCCGCACCGGCCCAAGGAGCCCGCGTGGTTCCTGGCCACCGTCGGCGTCTCGCCCGACCA
CCAGGGCAAGGGTCTGGGCAGCGCCGTCGTGCTCCCCGGAGTGGAGGCGGCCGAGCGCGCCGGGGTGCCC
GCCTTCCTGGAGACCTCCGCGCCCCGCAACCTCCCCTTCTACGAGCGGCTCGGCTTCACCGTCACCGCCG
ACGTCGAGGTGCCCGAAGGACCGCGCACCTGGTGCATGACCCGCAAGCCCGGTGCCAGTTAACGAATTCT
AGATCTTGAGACAAATGGCAGTATTCATCCACAATTTTAAAAGAAAAGGGGGGATTGGGGGGTACAGTGC
AGGGGAAAGAATAGTAGACATAATAGCAACAGACATACAAACTAAAGAATTACAAAAACAAATTACAAAA
ATTCAAAATTTTCGGGTTTATTACAGGGACAGCAGAGATCCACTTTGGCGCCGGCTCGAGGCCTGCAGGT
GCAAAGATGGATAAAGTTTTAAACAGAGAGGAATCTTTGCAGCTAATGGACCTTCTAGGTCTTGAAAGGA
GTGGGAATTGGCTCCGGTGCCCGTCAGTGGGCAGAGCGCACATCGCCCACAGTCCCCGAGAAGTTGGGGG
GAGGGGTCGGCAATTGAACCGGTGCCTAGAGAAGGTGGCGCGGGGTAAACTGGGAAAGTGATGTCGTGTA
CTGGCTCCGCCTTTTTCCCGAGGGTGGGGGAGAACCGTATATAAGTGCAGTAGTCGCCGTGAACGTTCTT
TTTCGCAACGGGTTTGCCGCCAGAACACAGGTAAGTGCCGTGTGTGGTTCCCGCGGGCCTGGCCTCTTTA
CGGGTTATGGCCCTTGCGTGCCTTGAATTACTTCCACCTGGCTGCAGTACGTGATTCTTGATCCCGAGCT
TCGGGTTGGAAGTGGGTGGGAGAGTTCGAGGCCTTGCGCTTAAGGAGCCCCTTCGCCTCGTGCTTGAGTT
GAGGCCTGGCCTGGGCGCTGGGGCCGCCGCGTGCGAATCTGGTGGCACCTTCGCGCCTGTCTCGCTGCTT
TCGATAAGTCTCTAGCCATTTAAAATTTTTGATGACCTGCTGCGACGCTTTTTTTCTGGCAAGATAGTCT
TGTAAATGCGGGCCAAGATCTGCACACTGGTATTTCGGTTTTTGGGGCCGCGGGCGGCGACGGGGCCCGT
GCGTCCCAGCGCACATGTTCGGCGAGGCGGGGCCTGCGAGCGCGGCCACCGAGAATCGGACGGGGGTAGT
CTCAAGCTGGCCGGCCTGCTCTGGTGCCTGGCCTCGCGCCGCCGTGTATCGCCCCGCCCTGGGCGGCAAG
GCTGGCCCGGTCGGCACCAGTTGCGTGAGCGGAAAGATGGCCGCTTCCCGGCCCTGCTGCAGGGAGCTCA
AAATGGAGGACGCGGCGCTCGGGAGAGCGGGCGGGTGAGTCACCCACACAAAGGAAAAGGGCCTTTCCGT
CCTCAGCCGTCGCTTCATGTGACTCCACGGAGTACCGGGCGCCGTCCAGGCACCTCGATTAGTTCTCGAG
CTTTTGGAGTACGTCGTCTTTAGGTTGGGGGGAGGGGTTTTATGCGATGGAGTTTCCCCACACTGAGTGG
GTGGAGACTGAAGTTAGGCCAGCTTGGCACTTGATGTAATTCTCCTTGGAATTTGCCCTTTTTGAGTTTG
GATCTTGGTTCATTCTCAAGCCTCAGACAGTGGTTCAAAGTTTTTTTCTTCCATTTCAGGTGTCGTGAGG
CTAGCATCGATTGATCAACAAGTTTGTACAAAAAAGTTGGC
[622 nt withheld, positions 8762-9383]
